>Addgene plasmid #200882 | pF-N-HiBiT-template | addgene full sequence | sequence record 393648 | Addgene NGS Result
TTTTATCTGATTAATAAGATGATCTTCTTGAGATCGTTTTGGTCTGCGCGTAATCTCTTGCTCTGAAAAC
GAAAAAACCGCCTTGCAGGGCGGTTTTTCGAAGGTTCTCTGAGCTACCAACTCTTTGAACCGAGGTAACT
GGCTTGGAGGAGCGCAGTCACCAAAACTTGTCCTTTCAGTTTAGCCTTAACCGGCGCATGACTTCAAGAC
TAACTCCTCTAAATCAATTACCAGTGGCTGCTGCCAGTGGTGCTTTTGCATGTCTTTCCGGGTTGGACTC
AAGACGATAGTTACCGGATAAGGCGCAGCGGTCGGACTGAACGGGGGGTTCGTGCATACAGTCCAGCTTG
GAGCGAACTGCCTACCCGGAACTGAGTGTCAGGCGTGGAATGAGACAAACGCGGCCATAACAGCGGAATG
ACACCGGTAAACCGAAAGGCAGGAACAGGAGAGCGCACGAGGGAGCCGCCAGGGGGAAACGCCTGGTATC
TTTATAGTCCTGTCGGGTTTCGCCACCACTGATTTGAGCGTCAGATTTCGTGATGCTTGTCAGGGGGGCG
GAGCCTATGGAAAAACGGCTTTGCCGCGGCCCTCTCACTTCCCTGTTAAGTATCTTCCTGGCATCTTCCA
GGAAATCTCCGCCCCGTTCGTAAGCCATTTCCGCTCGCCGCAGTCGAACGACCGAGCGTAGCGAGTCAGT
GAGCGAGGAAGCGGAATATATCCTGTATCACATATTCTGCTGACGCACCGGTGCAGCCTTTTTTCTCCTG
CCACATGAAGCACTTCACTGACACCCTCATCAGTGCCAACATAGTAAGCCAGTATACACTCCGCTAGCGC
TGATGTCCGGCGGTGCTTTTGCCGTTACGCACCACCCCGTCATGAGATTACGCGTTTTAGCGGTGCGTAC
AATTAAGGGATTATGGTAAATCCACTTACTGTCTGCCCTCGTAGCCATCGAGATAAACCGCAGTACTCCG
GCCACGATGCGTCCGGCGTAGAGGATCGAGATCTTCAATATTGGCCATTAGCCATATTATTCATTGGTTA
TATAGCATAAATCAATATTGGCTATTGGCCATTGCATACGTTGTATCTATATCATAATATGTACATTTAT
ATTGGCTCATGTCCAATATGACCGCCATGTTGGCATTGATTATTGACTAGTTATTAATAGTAATCAATTA
CGGGGTCATTAGTTCATAGCCCATATATGGAGTTCCGCGTTACATAACTTACGGTAAATGGCCCGCCTGG
CTGACCGCCCAACGACCCCCGCCCATTGACGTCAATAATGACGTATGTTCCCATAGTAACGCCAATAGGG
ACTTTCCATTGACGTCAATGGGTGGAGTATTTACGGTAAACTGCCCACTTGGCAGTACATCAAGTGTATC
ATATGCCAAGTCCGCCCCCTATTGACGTCAATGACGGTAAATGGCCCGCCTGGCATTATGCCCAGTACAT
GACCTTACGGGACTTTCCTACTTGGCAGTACATCTACGTATTAGTCATCGCTATTACCATGGTGATGCGG
TTTTGGCAGTACACCAATGGGCGTGGATAGCGGTTTGACTCACGGGGATTTCCAAGTCTCCACCCCATTG
ACGTCAATGGGAGTTTGTTTTGGCACCAAAATCAACGGGACTTTCCAAAATGTCGTAATAACCCCGCCCC
GTTGACGCAAATGGGCGGTAGGCGTGTACGGTGGGAGGTCTATATAAGCAGAGCTGGTTTAGTGAACCGT
CAGATCACTAGAAGCTTTATTGCGGTAGTTTATCACAGTTAAATTGCTAACGCAGTCAGTGCTTCTGACA
CAACAGTCTCGAACTTAAGCTGCAGAAGTTGGTCGTGAGGCACTGGGCAGGTAAGTATCAAGGTTACAAG
ACAGGTTTAAGGAGACCAATAGAAACTGGGCTTGTCGAGACAGAGAAGACTCTTGCGTTTCTGATAGGCA
CCTATTGGTCTTACTGACATCCACTTTGCCTTTCTCTCCACAGGTGTCCACTCCCAGTTCAATTACAGCT
CTTAAGGCTAGAGTATTAATACGACTCACTATAGGGCTAGCGCTCACCATGGTCGTGAGCGGCTGGCGGC
TGTTCAAGAAGATTAGCAACAGGATCAGGGGCAGCAGCGGCGGCAGCAGCTAAACGAATTCGGGCTCGGT
ACCCGGGGATCCTCTAGAGTCGACCTGCAGGCATGCAAGCTGATCCGGCTGCTAACAAAGCCCGAAAGGA
AGCTGAGTTGGCTGCTGCCACCGCTGAGCAATAACTAGCATAACCCCTTGGGGCGGCCGCTTCGAGCAGA
CATGATAAGATACATTGATGAGTTTGGACAAACCACAACTAGAATGCAGTGAAAAAAATGCTTTATTTGT
GAAATTTGTGATGCTATTGCTTTATTTGTAACCATTATAAGCTGCAATAAACAAGTTAACAACAACAATT
GCATTCATTTTATGTTTCAGGTTCAGGGGGAGATGTGGGAGGTTTTTTTAAGCAAGTAAAACCTCTACAA
ATGTGGTAAAATCGAATTTTAACAAAATATTAACGCTTACAATTTCCTGATGCGGTATTTTCTCCTTACG
CATCTGTGCGGTATTTCACACCGCATACGCGGATCTGCGCAGCACCATGGCCTGAAATAACCTCTGAAAG
AGGAACTTGGTTAGGTACCTTCTGAGGCGGAAAGAACCAGCTGTGGAATGTGTGTCAGTTAGGGTGTGGA
AAGTCCCCAGGCTCCCCAGCAGGCAGAAGTATGCAAAGCATGCATCTCAATTAGTCAGCAACCAGGTGTG
GAAAGTCCCCAGGCTCCCCAGCAGGCAGAAGTATGCAAAGCATGCATCTCAATTAGTCAGCAACCATAGT
CCCGCCCCTAACTCCGCCCATCCCGCCCCTAACTCCGCCCAGTTCCGCCCATTCTCCGCCCCATGGCTGA
CTAATTTTTTTTATTTATGCAGAGGCCGAGGCCGCCTCGGCCTCTGAGCTATTCCAGAAGTAGTGAGGAG
GCTTTTTTGGAGGCCTAGGCTTTTGCAAAAAGCTTAATTAACTGTTGACAATTAATCATCGGCATAGTAT
ATCGGCATAGTATAATACGACAAGGTGAGGAACTAAACCCAGGAGGCAGATCATGATTGAACAAGATGGA
TTGCACGCAGGTTCTCCGGCCGCTTGGGTGGAGAGGCTATTCGGCTATGACTGGGCACAACAGACAATCG
GCTGCTCTGATGCCGCCGTGTTCCGGCTGTCAGCGCAGGGGCGCCCGGTTCTTTTTGTCAAGACCGACCT
GTCCGGTGCCCTGAATGAACTGCAGGACGAGGCAGCGCGGCTATCGTGGCTGGCCACGACGGGCGTTCCT
TGCGCAGCTGTGCTCGACGTTGTCACTGAAGCGGGAAGGGACTGGCTGCTATTGGGCGAAGTGCCGGGGC
AGGATCTCCTGTCATCTCACCTTGCTCCTGCCGAGAAAGTATCCATCATGGCTGATGCAATGCGGCGGCT
GCATACGCTTGATCCGGCTACCTGCCCATTCGACCACCAAGCGAAACATCGCATCGAGCGAGCACGTACT
CGGATGGAAGCCGGTCTTGTCGATCAGGATGATCTGGACGAAGAGCATCAGGGGCTCGCGCCAGCCGAAC
TGTTCGCCAGGCTCAAGGCGCGCATGCCCGACGGCGAGGATCTCGTCGTGACCCATGGCGATGCCTGCTT
GCCGAATATCATGGTGGAAAATGGCCGCTTTTCTGGATTCATCGACTGTGGCCGGCTGGGTGTGGCGGAC
CGCTATCAGGACATAGCGTTGGCTACCCGTGATATTGCTGAAGAGCTTGGCGGCGAATGGGCTGACCGCT
TCCTCGTGCTTTACGGTATCGCCGCTCCCGATTCGCAGCGCATCGCCTTCTATCGCCTTCTTGACGAGTT
CTTCTGAGCGGGACTCTGGGGTTCGAAATGACCGACCAAGCGACGCCCAACCTGCCATCACGATGGCCGC
AATAAAATATCTTTATTTTCATTACATCTGTGTGTTGGTTTTTTGTGTGAATCGATAGCGATAAGGATCC
GCTCATGCGATGATAAGCTGTCAAACATGAGAATTACAACTTATATCGTATGGGGCTGACTTCAGGTGCT
ACATTTGAAGAGATAAATTGCACTGAAATCTAGAAATA
Features (pLannotate 1.2.2; 21 found; start..end, strand, type, name):
     28..573     +  rep_origin     p15A ori: Plasmids containing the medium-copy-number p15A origin of replication can be propagated in E. coli cells that contain a second plasmid with the ColE1 origin.
    661..716     +  rep_origin     RSF ori (fragment): Plasmids containing the RSF 1030 origin of replication can be propagated in E. coli cells that contain additional plasmids with compatible origins.
    815..841     -  misc_feature   bom (fragment): basis of mobility region from pBR322
    835..882     -  mobile_element IS1 (fragment): prokaryotic transposable element IS1
    890..961     +  misc_feature   cer region (fragment): ColE1-derived recombination site that helps to maintain plasmids as monomers
   1154..1531    +  enhancer       CMV enhancer: human cytomegalovirus immediate early enhancer
   1533..1732    +  promoter       CMV promoter: human cytomegalovirus (CMV) immediate early promoter
   1871..2003    +  intron         chimeric intron: chimera between introns from human β-globin and immunoglobulin heavy chain genes
   2047..2065    +  promoter       T7 promoter: promoter for bacteriophage T7 RNA polymerase
   2156..2211    +  misc_feature   MCS: pUC18/19 multiple cloning site
   2218..2267    +  CDS            SET1 (fragment): solubility-enhancement tag derived from T7 phage gene 10B
   2275..2294    +  terminator     T7 terminator (fragment): transcription terminator for bacteriophage T7 RNA polymerase
   2316..2437    -  polyA_signal   SV40 poly(A) signal: SV40 polyadenylation signal
   2460..2528    -  CDS            large T antigen (fragment): large T antigen from SV40 (simian virus 40)
   2533..2565    +  rep_origin     M13 ori (fragment): M13 bacteriophage origin of replication; arrow indicates direction of (+) strand synthesis
   2566..2617    -  misc_feature   bom (fragment): basis of mobility region from pBR322
   2682..3039    +  promoter       SV40 promoter: SV40 enhancer and early promoter
   3054..3101    +  promoter       EM7 promoter: synthetic bacterial promoter&nbsp
   3133..3924    +  CDS            neo: KKA2_KLEPN - Also known as kan, nptII. Experimental evidence at protein level: Swiss-Prot protein existence level 1. Resistance to kanamycin, neomycin, paromomycin, ribostamycin, butirosin and gentamicin B. From Klebsiella pneumoniae.
   3991..4039    +  polyA_signal   poly(A) signal: synthetic polyadenylation signal
   4068..4084    -  promoter       tet promoter (fragment): E. coli promoter for tetracycline efflux protein gene
