[The description below was written by a language model from this plasmid's Addgene catalogue record and pLannotate feature annotations shown in this document.]
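Description:
pF-N-HiBiT-template is a 4.2 kb mammalian expression-type plasmid built on the pF-31Kp backbone and deposited as a template for N-terminal HiBiT tagging. It is propagated in E. coli from a p15A origin, consistent with the low copy number recorded, and selected with kanamycin. The resistance gene is neo (nptII), placed behind tandem SV40 early and EM7 promoters and followed by a synthetic polyadenylation signal. This dual-promoter arrangement lets the same coding sequence be expressed in bacteria (kanamycin resistance) and in mammalian cells, where neo normally confers resistance to G418-type aminoglycosides. Several other annotations (RSF ori, bom, IS1, cer, M13 ori, large T antigen, tet promoter) are short fragment matches and probably reflect backbone remnants rather than functional elements.

The expression cassette comprises the CMV immediate-early enhancer and promoter, a chimeric β-globin/immunoglobulin intron that supports efficient mRNA processing, a T7 promoter for in vitro or phage-polymerase transcription, a pUC-type multiple cloning site, a partial T7 terminator and an SV40 poly(A) signal. The recorded insert, a HiBiT-linker sequence introduced by Gibson cloning, is not annotated in the automated feature table; its exact position is therefore not stated, although it presumably lies in the region between the T7 promoter and the terminator. HiBiT is a small peptide tag that complements the LgBiT fragment to reconstitute a luminescent NanoLuc-type luciferase, allowing tagged protein levels to be quantified. The associated publication concerns tracking PROTAC-induced degradation in living cells, which suggests the template serves to generate N-terminally HiBiT-tagged target proteins for such assays. The record does not specify whether it is used for cloning or as a donor source.
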