Addgene plasmid #200882: pF-N-HiBiT-template
Purpose: template for N-terminal HiBIT-tagging
Depositing lab: Stefan Knapp. Depositing organization: Goethe-Universitaet Frankfurt am Main. Publication: Tracking the PROTAC degradation pathway in living cells highlights the importance of ternary complex measurement for PROTAC optimization. Schwalm MP, Kramer A, Dolle A, Weckesser J, Yu X, Jin J, Saxena K, Knapp S. Cell Chem Biol. 2023 Jun 20:S2451-9456(23)00157-5. doi: 10.1016/j.chembiol.2023.06.002. PubMed 37354907.
Backbone
  Vector backbone: pF-31Kp
  Vector type: Mammalian Expression
Growth in bacteria
  Bacterial resistance: Kanamycin, 50 μg/mL
  Growth temperature: 37°C
  Growth strain: DH5alpha
  Copy number: Low Copy
Gene/Insert
  Gene/Insert name: HiBIT-linker
  Species: other
  Mutation: WT
  Cloning method: Gibson Cloning
Terms and licenses: Academic/Nonprofit Terms; Industry Terms: Not Available to Industry
Depositor comments: Please visit https://www.biorxiv.org/content/10.1101/2023.01.11.523589v1 for bioRxiv preprint.
How to cite: pF-N-HiBiT-template was a gift from Stefan Knapp (Addgene plasmid # 200882 ; http://n2t.net/addgene:200882 ; RRID:Addgene_200882)
